Addgene plasmid #43664: III-GTTC
Depositing lab: Chad Cowan & Kiran Musunuru. Depositing organization: Harvard University. Publication: A TALEN Genome-Editing System for Generating Human Stem Cell-Based Disease Models. Ding Q, Lee YK, Schaefer EA, Peters DT, Veres A, Kim K, Kuperwasser N, Motola DL, Meissner TB, Hendriks WT, Trevisan M, Gupta RM, Moisan A, Banks E, Friesen M, Schinzel RT, Xia F, Tang A, Xia Y, Figueroa E, Wann A, Ahfeldt T, Daheron L, Zhang F, Rubin LL, Peng LF, Chung RT, Musunuru K, Cowan CA. Cell Stem Cell. 2012 Dec 12. pii: S1934-5909(12)00645-5. doi: 10.1016/j.stem.2012.11.011. PubMed 23246482.
Backbone
  Vector backbone: pCRII-TOPO
  Backbone manufacturer: Invitrogen
  Backbone size w/o insert (bp): 3973
  Vector type: Bacterial Cloning
Growth in bacteria
  Bacterial resistance: Ampicillin and Kanamycin, 100 & 50 μg/mL
  Growth temperature: 37°C
  Growth strain: Top10
  Copy number: High Copy
Gene/Insert
  Gene/Insert name: III-GTTC
  Species: Synthetic
  Insert size (bp): 426
  Cloning method: TOPO Cloning
  Sequencing primers: 5′ T7; 3′ M13-rev
Terms and licenses: Academic/Nonprofit Terms; Industry Terms: Not Available to Industry
How to cite: III-GTTC was a gift from Chad Cowan & Kiran Musunuru (Addgene plasmid # 43664 ; http://n2t.net/addgene:43664 ; RRID:Addgene_43664)
