[The description below was written by a language model from this plasmid's Addgene catalogue record.]
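Description:
III-GTTC is a bacterial cloning plasmid built on the commercial pCRII-TOPO backbone (about 4 kb without insert), carrying a 426 bp synthetic insert introduced by TOPO cloning. It is a high-copy plasmid propagated in E. coli and selectable with both ampicillin and kanamycin, since this backbone carries both resistance markers. The insert can be sequenced from either side using the vector's T7 and M13 reverse priming sites. No feature table accompanies the record, so the origin of replication and other backbone elements are not itemised here.

The record gives the insert only as "III-GTTC", with no functional description. The associated publication describes a TALEN genome-editing system for generating human stem cell-based disease models. The name and size are therefore consistent with a pre-assembled block of TAL effector repeats: four repeat modules would fit in roughly 426 bp, "GTTC" would be the four DNA bases they recognise, and "III" would mark the block's position in an ordered assembly. This reading is an inference rather than something the record states. The repeat-variable residues used and any flanking restriction sites or overhangs for assembly are also not stated.

On that reading, the plasmid would be a storage and amplification vector for one component of a modular library. Its fragment would be excised or amplified and joined with other position-specific blocks to build a full TALE DNA-binding array in a separate nuclease expression vector. Nothing in the record indicates mammalian expression elements, reporters or tags, which fits its classification as a pure cloning vector.
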