>Addgene plasmid #43664 | III-GTTC | depositor partial sequence | sequence record 58929 | III-GTTC sequence 426 bps
CGTCTCGGCTCACCCCAGAGCAGGTCGTGGCAATCGCGAGCAATAACGGCGGAAAACAGGCTTTGGAAAC
GGTGCAGAGGCTCCTTCCAGTGCTGTGCCAAGCGCACGGACTCACCCCAGAGCAGGTCGTGGCCATTGCC
TCGAATGGAGGGGGCAAACAGGCGTTGGAAACCGTACAACGATTGCTGCCGGTGCTTTGCCAAGCGCACG
GCCTCACCCCAGAGCAGGTCGTGGCCATTGCCTCGAATGGAGGGGGCAAACAGGCGTTGGAAACCGTACA
ACGATTGCTGCCGGTGCTGTGCCAAGCGCACGGATTAACCCCAGAGCAGGTCGTGGCGATCGCAAGCCAC
GACGGAGGAAAGCAAGCCTTGGAAACAGTACAGAGGCTGTTGCCTGTGCTGTGCCAAGCGCACGGACTCA
GAGACG
