>Addgene plasmid #43664 | III-GTTC | addgene partial sequence | sequence record 61764 | M13-F20 5'-TGTAAAACGACGGCCAGT-3'
GCGATTGGGCCCTCTAGATGCATGCTCGAGCGGCCGCCAGTGTGATGGATATCTGCAGAATTCGCCCTTG
CCGTCCTAGCGCGTCTCGGCTCACCCCAGAGCAGGTCGTGGCAATCGCGAGCAATAACGGCGGAAAACAG
GCTTTGGAAACGGTGCAGAGGCTCCTTCCAGTGCTGTGCCAAGCGCACGGACTCACCCCAGAGCAGGTCG
TGGCCATTGCCTCGAATGGAGGGGGCAAACAGGCGTTGGAAACCGTACAACGATTGCTGCCGGTGCTTTG
CCAAGCGCACGGCCTCACCCCAGAGCAGGTCGTGGCCATTGCCTCGAATGGAGGGGGCAAACAGGCGTTG
GAAACCGTACAACGATTGCTGCCGGTGCTGTGCCAAGCGCACGGATTAACCCCAGAGCAGGTCGTGGCGA
TCGCAAGCCACGACGGAGGAAAGCAAGCCTTGGAAACAGTACAGAGGCTGTTGCCTGTGCTGTGCCAAGC
GCACGGACTCAGAGACGTGGGCACAGGAAAGAAGGGCGAATTCCAGCACACTGGCGGCCGTTACTAGTGG
ATCCGAGCTCGGTACCAAGCTTGATGCATAGCTTGAGTATTCTATAGTGTCACCTAAATAGCTTGGCGTA
ATCATGGTCATAGCTGTTTCCTGTGTGAAATTGTTATCCGCTCACAATTCCACACAACATACGAGCCGGA
AGCATAAAGTGTAAAGCCTGGGGTGCCTAATGAGTGAGCTAACTCACATTAATTGCGTTGCGCTCACTGC
CCGCTTTCCAGTCGGGAAACCTGTCGTGCCAGCTGCATTAATGAATCGGCCAACGCGCGGGGAGAGGCGG
TTTGCGTATTGGGCGCTCTTCCGCTTCCTCGCTCACTGACTCG
